>Addgene plasmid #237225 | pET-hIRF5-V5(4D)-LPETG | addgene full sequence | sequence record 481078 | Addgene NGS Result
GGGGAATTGTGAGCGGATAACAATTCCCCTCTAGAAATAATTTTGTTTAACTTTAAGAAGGAGATATACC
ATGAATCAATCAATACCCGTAGCTCCAACACCGCCACGTCGTGTTCGCCTGAAGCCGTGGCTGGTGGCAC
AAGTCAATAGCTGCCAGTACCCGGGTTTGCAATGGGTTAACGGGGAGAAGAAGTTGTTCTGCATTCCGTG
GCGTCACGCGACCCGTCATGGTCCGAGCCAGGACGGCGATAACACCATTTTTAAAGCCTGGGCAAAAGAG
ACAGGTAAATATACCGAAGGTGTTGATGAAGCGGACCCGGCGAAGTGGAAAGCCAATCTGCGTTGCGCTC
TGAACAAAAGCCGTGATTTTAGGCTAATTTATGATGGTCCGCGCGACATGCCGCCGCAGCCATACAAAAT
CTATGAAGTATGTAGCAACGGCCCGGCGCCGACGGACAGCCAGCCGCCTGAAGACTACAGCTTTGGAGCG
GGCGAGGAGGAGGAGGAGGAGGAGGAACTTCAACGCATGCTACCGTCCCTGTCCCTGACCGACGCTGTGC
AATCCGGCCCACACATGACCCCGTACTCTCTGCTGAAAGAAGACGTGAAGTGGCCACCGACCTTGCAACC
GCCTACTTTAAGACCTCCGACCCTTCAACCACCGACCCTGCAACCGCCGGTTGTTTTGGGCCCACCGGCT
CCGGACCCGTCGCCGCTGGCGCCGCCGCCTGGTAATCCGGCGGGCTTCCGCGAACTGTTGAGCGAAGTTT
TGGAGCCGGGTCCGCTGCCGGCTTCGTTGCCGCCGGCGGGTGAGCAGCTGCTACCCGACCTACTCATCTC
CCCGCACATGCTCCCGCTGACTGACCTGGAGATTAAGTTCCAGTATCGCGGTCGTCCGCCGCGTGCACTG
ACGATCTCCAACCCTCACGGCTGCCGTTTGTTCTACAGTCAATTGGAGGCTACCCAGGAGCAGGTCGAGC
TGTTCGGTCCGATTTCCCTGGAGCAGGTACGTTTTCCGAGCCCGGAGGACATCCCAAGCGATAAGCAGCG
TTTCTATACGAACCAGCTCCTGGATGTGCTGGATCGCGGCCTGATCCTGCAACTGCAAGGTCAAGATCTG
TACGCAATTCGTCTTTGCCAGTGTAAAGTGTTCTGGTCAGGCCCGTGTGCGTCTGCGCACGATAGCTGCC
CGAACCCCATCCAGAGAGAAGTTAAGACCAAATTGTTCAGCTTGGAGCACTTTCTGAATGAACTGATCCT
GTTCCAGAAAGGTCAGACCAATACTCCGCCACCGTTTGAAATCTTCTTTTGCTTCGGCGAGGAATGGCCT
GACCGCAAACCGCGTGAAAAGAAGCTGATCACCGTTCAAGTGGTGCCGGTTGCCGCACGTCTGTTACTGG
AGATGTTTTCTGGTGAGCTGGATTGGGATGCGGATGATATTCGCTTACAAATCGATAACCCGGACCTGAA
GGACCGTATGGTGGAACAGTTTAAGGAACTGCATCATATTTGGCAAAGCCAGCAGCGTCTGCAGCCGGTC
GCTCAAGCGCCTCCGGGCGCGGGCTTAGGTGTGGGTCAGGGTCCGTGGCCGATGCATCCGGCGGGCATGC
AGGGGGGAAGTGGTGGATCAAGAGTACGAAGGGGCGGTAGCGGTGGCTCCCTCCCAGAGACCGGTGTCGT
AGACGGCGGATCCCATCACCACCACCATCACTAATGACTCGAGTCTGGTAAAGAAACCGCTGCTGCGAAA
TTTGAACGCCAGCACATGGACTCGTCTACTAGCGCAGCTTAATTAACCTAGGCTGCTGCCACCGCTGAGC
AATAACTAGCATAACCCCTTGGGGCCTCTAAACGGGTCTTGAGGGGTTTTTTGCTGAAAGGAGGAACTAT
ATCCGGATTGGCGAATGGG
[124 nt withheld, positions 1910-2033]
C
[91 nt withheld, positions 2035-2125]
A
[49 nt withheld, positions 2127-2175]
CCTTTGACGTTGGAGTCCACGTTCTTT
[37 nt withheld, positions 2203-2239]
ACCCTATCTCGGTCTATTCTTTTGATTTATAAGGGATTTTGCCGATTTCGGCCTATTGGTTAAAAAATGA
GCTGATTTAACAAAAATTTAACGCGAATTTTAACAAAATATTAACGTTTACAATTTCTGGCGGCACGATG
GCATGAGATTATCAAAAAGGATCTTCACCTAGATCCTTTTAAATTAAAAATGAAGTTTTAAATCAATCTA
AAGTATATATGAGTAAACTTGGTCTGACAGTTACCAATGCTTAATCAGTGAGGCACCTATCTCAGCGATC
TGTCTATTTCGTTCATCCATAGTTGCCTGACTCCCCGTCGTGTAGATAACTACGATACGGGAGGGCTTAC
CATCTGGCCCCAGTGCTGCAATGATACCGCGAGACCCACGCTCACCGGCTCCAGATTTATCAGCAATAAA
CCAGCCAGCCGGAAGGGCCGAGCGCAGAAGTGGTCCTGCAACTTTATCCGCCTCCATCCAGTCTATTAAT
TGTTGCCGGGAAGCTAGAGTAAGTAGTTCGCCAGTTAATAGTTTGCGCAACGTTGTTGCCATTGCTACAG
GCATCGTGGTGTCACGCTCGTCGTTTGGTATGGCTTCATTCAGCTCCGGTTCCCAACGATCAAGGCGAGT
TACATGATCCCCCATGTTGTGCAAAAAAGCGGTTAGCTCCTTCGGTCCTCCGATCGTTGTCAGAAGTAAG
TTGGCCGCAGTGTTATCACTCATGGTTATGGCAGCACTGCATAATTCTCTTACTGTCATGCCATCCGTAA
GATGCTTTTCTGTGACTGGTGAGTACTCAACCAAGTCATTCTGAGAATAGTGTATGCGGCGACCGAGTTG
CTCTTGCCCGGCGTCAATACGGGATAATACCGCGCCACATAGCAGAACTTTAAAAGTGCTCATCATTGGA
AAACGTTCTTCGGGGCGAAAACTCTCAAGGATCTTACCGCTGTTGAGATCCAGTTCGATGTAACCCACTC
GTGCACCCAACTGATCTTCAGCATCTTTTACTTTCACCAGCGTTTCTGGGTGAGCAAAAACAGGAAGGCA
AAATGCCGCAAAAAAGGGAATAAGGGCGACACGGAAATGTTGAATACTCATACTCTTCCTTTTTCAATCA
TGATTGAAGCATTTATCAGGGTTATTGTCTCATGAGCGGATACATATTTGAATGTATTTAGAAAAATAAA
CAAATAGGTCATGACCAAAATCCCTTAACGTGAGTTTTCGTTCCACTGAGCGTCAGACCCCGTAGAAAAG
ATCAAAGGATCTTCTTGAGATCCTTTTTTTCTGCGCGTAATCTGCTGCTTGCAAACAAAAAAACCACCGC
TACCAGCGGTGGTTTGTTTGCCGGATCAAGAGCTACCAACTCTTTTTCCGAAGGTAACTGGCTTCAGCAG
AGCGCAGATACCAAATACTGTCCTTCTAGTGTAGCCGTAGTTAGGCCACCACTTCAAGAACTCTGTAGCA
CCGCCTACATACCTCGCTCTGCTAATCCTGTTACCAGTGGCTGCTGCCAGTGGCGATAAGTCGTGTCTTA
CCGGGTTGGACTCAAGACGATAGTTACCGGATAAGGCGCAGCGGTCGGGCTGAACGGGGGGTTCGTGCAC
ACAGCCCAGCTTGGAGCGAACGACCTACACCGAACTGAGATACCTACAGCGTGAGCTATGAGAAAGCGCC
ACGCTTCCCGAAGGGAGAAAGGCGGACAGGTATCCGGTAAGCGGCAGGGTCGGAACAGGAGAGCGCACGA
GGGAGCTTCCAGGGGGAAACGCCTGGTATCTTTATAGTCCTGTCGGGTTTCGCCACCTCTGACTTGAGCG
TCGATTTTTGTGATGCTCGTCAGGGGGGCGGAGCCTATGGAAAAACGCCAGCAACGCGGCCTTTTTACGG
TTCCTGGCCTTTTGCTGGCCTTTTGCTCACATGTTCTTTCCTGCGTTATCCCCTGATTCTGTGGATAACC
GTATTACCGCCTTTGAGTGAGCTGATACCGCTCGCCGCAGCCGAACGACCGAGCGCAGCGAGTCAGTGAG
CGAGGAAGCGGAAGAGCGCCTGATGCGGTATTTTCTCCTTACGCATCTGTGCGGTATTTCACACCGCAAT
GGTGCACTCTCAGTACAATCTGCTCTGATGCCGCATAGTTAAGCCAGTATACACTCCGCTATCGCTACGT
GACTGGGTCATGGCTGCGCCCCGACACCCGCCAACACCCGCTGACGCGCCCTGACGGGCTTGTCTGCTCC
CGGCATCCGCTTACAGACAAGCTGTGACCGTCTCCGGGAGCTGCATGTGTCAGAGGTTTTCACCGTCATC
ACCGAAACGCGCGAGGCAGCTGCGGTAAAGCTCATCAGCGTGGTCGTGAAGCGATTCACAGATGTCTGCC
TGTTCATCCGCGTCCAGCTCGTTGAGTTTCTCCAGAAGCGTTAATGTCTGGCTTCTGATAAAGCGGGCCA
TGTTAAGGGCGGTTTTTTCCTGTTTGGTCACTGATGCCTCCGTGTAAGGGGGATTTCTGTTCATGGGGGT
AATGATACCGATGAAACGAGAGAGGATGCTCACGATACGGGTTACTGATGATGAACATGCCCGGTTACTG
GAACGTTGTGAGGGTAAACAACTGGCGGTATGGATGCGGCGGGACCAGAGAAAAATCACTCAGGGTCAAT
GCCAGCGCTTCGTTAATACAGATGTAGGTGTTCCACAGGGTAGCCAGCAGCATCCTGCGATGCAGATCCG
GAACATAATGGTGCAGGGCGCTGACTTCCGCGTTTCCAGACTTTACGAAACACGGAAACCGAAGACCATT
CATGTTGTTGCTCAGGTCGCAGACGTTTTGCAGCAGCAGTCGCTTCACGTTCGCTCGCGTATCGGTGATT
CATTCTGCTAACCAGTAAGGCAACCCCGCCAGCCTAGCCGGGTCCTCAACGACAGGAGCACGATCATGCT
AGTCATGCCCCGCGCCCACCGGAAGGAGCTGACTGGGTTGAAGGCTCTCAAGGGCATCGGTCGAGATCCC
GGTGCCTAATGAGTGAGCTAACTTACATTAATTGCGTTGCGCTCACTGCCCGCTTTCCAGTCGGGAAACC
TGTCGTGCCAGCTGCATTAATGAATCGGCCAACGCGCGGGGAGAGGCGGTTTGCGTATTGGGCGCCAGGG
TGGTTTTTCTTTTCACCAGTGAGACGGGCAACAGCTGATTGCCCTTCACCGCCTGGCCCTGAGAGAGTTG
CAGCAAGCGGTCCACGCTGGTTTGCCCCAGCAGGCGAAAATCCTGTTTGATGGTGGTTAACGGCGGGATA
TAACATGAGCTGTCTTCGGTATCGTCGTATCCCACTACCGAGATGTCCGCACCAACGCGCAGCCCGGACT
CGGTAATGGCGCGCATTGCGCCCAGCGCCATCTGATCGTTGGCAACCAGCATCGCAGTGGGAACGATGCC
CTCATTCAGCATTTGCATGGTTTGTTGAAAACCGGACATGGCACTCCAGTCGCCTTCCCGTTCCGCTATC
GGCTGAATTTGATTGCGAGTGAGATATTTATGCCAGCCAGCCAGACGCAGACGCGCCGAGACAGAACTTA
ATGGGCCCGCTAACAGCGCGATTTGCTGGTGACCCAATGCGACCAGATGCTCCACGCCCAGTCGCGTACC
GTCTTCATGGGAGAAAATAATACTGTTGATGGGTGTCTGGTCAGAGACATCAAGAAATAACGCCGGAACA
TTAGTGCAGGCAGCTTCCACAGCAATGGCATCCTGGTCATCCAGCGGATAGTTAATGATCAGCCCACTGA
CGCGTTGCGCGAGAAGATTGTGCACCGCCGCTTTACAGGCTTCGACGCCGCTTCGTTCTACCATCGACAC
CACCACGCTGGCACCCAGTTGATCGGCGCGAGATTTAATCGCCGCGACAATTTGCGACGGCGCGTGCAGG
GCCAGACTGGAGGTGGCAACGCCAATCAGCAACGACTGTTTGCCCGCCAGTTGTTGTGCCACGCGGTTGG
GAATGTAATTCAGCTCCGCCATCGCCGCTTCCACTTTTTCCCGCGTTTTCGCAGAAACGTGGCTGGCCTG
GTTCACCACGCGGGAAACGGTCTGATAAGAGACACCGGCATACTCTGCGACATCGTATAACGTTACTGGT
TTCACATTCACCACCCTGAATTGACTCTCTTCCGGGCGCTATCATGCCATACCGCGAAAGGTTTTGCGCC
ATTCGATGGTGTCCGGGATCTCGACGCTCTCCCTTATGCGACTCCTGCATTAGGAAGCAGCCCAGTAGTA
GGTTGAGGCCGTTGAGCACCGCCGCCGCAAGGAATGGTGCATGCAAGGAGATGGCGCCCAACAGTCCCCC
GGCCACGGGGCCTGCCACCATACCCACGCCGAAACAAGCGCTCATGAGCCCGAAGTGGCGAGCCCGATCT
TCCCCATCGGTGATGTCGGCGATATAGGCGCCAGCAACCGCACCTGTGGCGCCGGTGATGCCGGCCACGA
TGCGTCCGGCGTAGAGGATCGAGATCGATCTCGATCCCGCGAAATTAATACGACTCACTATA
Features (pLannotate 1.2.2; 19 found; start..end, strand, type, name):
      3..27      +  protein_bind   lac operator: The lac repressor binds to the lac operator to inhibit transcription in E. coli. This inhibition can be relieved by adding lactose or isopropyl-β-D-thiogalactopyranoside (IPTG). lac repressor encoded by lacI
     42..64      +  RBS            RBS: efficient ribosome binding site from bacteriophage T7 gene 10 (Olins and Rangwala, 1989)
     71..1612    +  CDS            IRF5: IRF5_HUMAN - Experimental evidence at protein level: Swiss-Prot protein existence level 1. Transcription factor that plays a critical role in innate immunity by activating expression of type I interferon (IFN) IFNA and INFB and inflammatory cytokines downstream of endolysosomal toll-like receptors TLR7, TLR8 and TLR9 (PubMed:11303025, PubMed:15695821, PubMed:22412986, PubMed:25326418, PubMed:32433612). Regulates the transcription of type I IFN genes (IFN-alpha and IFN-beta) and IFN- stimulated genes (ISG) by binding to an interferon-stimulated response element (ISRE) in their promoters (By sim
   1730..1771    +  CDS            S-Tag (fragment): affinity and epitope tag derived from pancreatic ribonuclease A
   1801..1818    +  CDS            SET1 (fragment): solubility-enhancement tag derived from T7 phage gene 10B
   1826..1873    +  terminator     T7 terminator: transcription terminator for bacteriophage T7 RNA polymerase
   1910..2365    +  rep_origin     f1 ori (sequence partly withheld): f1 bacteriophage origin of replication; arrow indicates direction of (+) strand synthesis
   2480..3340    -  CDS            AmpR: β-lactamase; bla; confers resistance to ampicillin, carbenicillin, and related antibiotics
   3341..3433    -  promoter       AmpR promoter: bla
   3514..4102    +  rep_origin     ori: high-copy-number ColE1/pMB1/pBR322/pUC origin of replication
   4288..4427    -  misc_feature   bom: basis of mobility region from pBR322
   4529..4720    -  CDS            rop: Rop protein, which maintains plasmids at low copy number; rop
   4737..5117    +  CDS            YPB1_ECOLX: Protein predicted: Swiss-Prot protein existence level 4. From Escherichia coli.
   5179..5243    -  CDS            TcR (fragment): tetracycline efflux protein; tet; confers resistance to tetracycline
   5258..5279    -  protein_bind   CAP binding site: CAP binding activates transcription in the presence of cAMP. E. coli catabolite activator protein
   5292..6374    -  CDS            lacI: lac repressor; lacI; The lac repressor binds to the lac operator to inhibit transcription in E. coli. This inhibition can be relieved by adding lactose or isopropyl-β-D-thiogalactopyranoside (IPTG).
   6375..6452    -  promoter       lacI promoter: lacI
   6460..6739    -  CDS            TcR (fragment): tetracycline efflux protein; tet; confers resistance to tetracycline
   6765..2       +  promoter       T7 promoter (across the origin): promoter for bacteriophage T7 RNA polymerase
