[The description below was written by a language model from this plasmid's Addgene catalogue record and pLannotate feature annotations shown in this document.]
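Description:
pET-hIRF5-V5(4D)-LPETG is a roughly 6.8 kb pET-family bacterial expression plasmid for producing a constitutively active form of human interferon regulatory factor 5 (IRF5) in E. coli. It carries a ColE1/pBR322-type origin together with the bom and rop elements typical of pET backbones (the catalogue nevertheless lists it as high copy), an f1 origin for single-stranded DNA production, and a β-lactamase gene with its own promoter for ampicillin selection. Short tetracycline-resistance fragments in the annotation are non-functional remnants of the pBR322 lineage.

The IRF5 open reading frame sits downstream of a T7 promoter, a lac operator and the T7 gene 10 ribosome binding site, and is followed by a T7 terminator. The plasmid-borne lacI gene supplies repressor, so transcription depends on T7 RNA polymerase and is inducible with IPTG. The insert carries four serine-to-aspartate substitutions (S451D, S453D, S456D, S462D). Such substitutions are generally phosphomimetic, consistent with the recorded description of the variant as constitutively active. "V5" in the name is not explained in the record and no V5 epitope is annotated, so it may denote an IRF5 variant. The catalogue lists a C-terminal 6xHis tag for affinity purification, and the name and purpose indicate an LPETG motif, the recognition sequence for sortase A-mediated ligation. Neither is annotated separately in the feature table, which instead shows an S-tag fragment and a short solubility-tag fragment between the IRF5 coding sequence and the terminator; whether these are translated is unclear. The associated work concerns self-assembling protein nanoparticles for cytosolic delivery of nucleic acids and proteins, suggesting that the purified IRF5 is intended as a protein cargo, with the LPETG motif available for site-specific conjugation.
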