Addgene plasmid #237225: pET-hIRF5-V5(4D)-LPETG
Purpose: Expresses LPETG-tagged, constitutively active human IRF5 variant in bacteria
Depositing lab: Elliot Chaikof. Depositing organization: Beth Israel Deaconess Medical Center. Publication: Self-assembling protein nanoparticles for cytosolic delivery of nucleic acids and proteins. Eweje F, Ibrahim V, Shajii A, Walsh ML, Ahmad K, Alrefai A, Miyasato D, Davis JR, Ham H, Li K, Roehrl M, Haller CA, Liu DR, Chen J, Chaikof EL. Nat Biotechnol. 2025 May 15. doi: 10.1038/s41587-025-02664-2. PubMed 40374955.
Backbone
  Vector backbone: pET
  Total vector size (bp): 6784
  Vector type: Bacterial Expression
Growth in bacteria
  Bacterial resistance: Ampicillin, 100 μg/mL
  Growth temperature: 37°C
  Growth strain: DH5alpha
  Growth instructions: Depositing lab uses TOP10F' strain for protein expression.
  Copy number: High Copy
Gene/Insert
  Gene/Insert name: Interferon regulatory factor 5
  Species: H. sapiens (human)
  Mutation: S451D, S453D, S456D, S462D
  Entrez Gene: IRF5 (a.k.a. SLEB10)
  Tag / fusion protein: 6xHis (C terminal on insert)
Resource information
  A portion of this plasmid was derived from a plasmid made by: Cloned by Genscript
Terms and licenses: Academic/Nonprofit Terms; Industry Terms: Not Available to Industry
How to cite: pET-hIRF5-V5(4D)-LPETG was a gift from Elliot Chaikof (Addgene plasmid # 237225 ; http://n2t.net/addgene:237225 ; RRID:Addgene_237225)
